>Addgene plasmid #161087 | pDONR221-SLC13A2_STOP | addgene full sequence | sequence record 458142 | Addgene NGS Result
CTTTCCTGCGTTATCCCCTGATTCTGTGGATAACCGTATTACCGCCTTTGAGTGAGCTGATACCGCTCGC
CGCAGCCGAACGACCGAGCGCAGCGAGTCAGTGAGCGAGGAAGCGGAAGAGCGCCCAATACGCAAACCGC
CTCTCCCCGCGCGTTGGCCGATTCATTAATGCAGCTGGCACGACAGGTTTCCCGACTGGAAAGCGGGCAG
TGAGCGCAACGCAATTAATACGCGTACCGCTAGCCAGGAAGAGTTTGTAGAAACGCAAAAAGGCCATCCG
TCAGGATGGCCTTCTGCTTAGTTTGATGCCTGGCAGTTTATGGCGGGCGTCCTGCCCGCCACCCTCCGGG
CCGTTGCTTCACAACGTTCAAATCCGCTCCCGGCGGATTTGTCCTACTCAGGAGAGCGTTCACCGACAAA
CAACAGATAAAACGAAAGGCCCAGTCTTCCGACTGAGCCTTTCGTTTTATTTGATGCCTGGCAGTTCCCT
ACTCTCGCGTTAACGCTAGCATGGATGTTTTCCCAGTCACGACGTTGTAAAACGACGGCCAGTCTTAAGC
TCGGGCCCCAAATAATGATTTTATTTTGACTGATAGTGACCTGTTCGTTGCAACACATTGATGAGCAATG
CTTTTTTATAATGCCAACTTTGTACAAAAAAGCAGGCTCCACCATGGCAACCTGCTGGCAGGCCCTGTGG
GCATACCGGTCTTATCTGATCGTGTTCTTTGTGCCTATCCTGCTGCTGCCACTGCCCATCCTGGTGCCAA
GCAAGGAGGCCTACTGCGCCTATGCCATCATCCTGATGGCCCTGTTCTGGTGTACAGAGGCCCTGCCACT
GGCAGTGACCGCCCTGTTTCCTCTGATCCTGTTCCCAATGATGGGAATCGTGGACGCATCCGAGGTGGCA
GTGGAGTACCTGAAGGATTCTAACCTGCTGTTCTTTGGAGGACTGCTGGTGGCAATCGCAGTGGAGCACT
GGAATCTGCACAAGCGGATCGCCCTGAGAGTGCTGCTGATCGTGGGCGTGCGGCCTGCACCACTGATCCT
GGGCTTTATGCTGGTGACCGCCTTCCTGAGCATGTGGATCTCCAACACCGCCACATCCGCCATGATGGTG
CCAATTGCTCACGCTGTTCTGGATCAGCTGCACAGCTCCCAGGCCTCTAGCAATGTGGAGGAGGGCTCTA
ACAATCCCACCTTCGAGCTGCAGGAGCCCAGCCCTCAGAAGGAGGTGACAAAGCTGGATAACGGACAGGC
CCTGCCTGTGACCAGCGCCTCCTCTGAGGGAAGAGCACACCTGTCCCAGAAGCACCTGCACCTGACACAG
TGCATGTCCCTGTGCGTGTGCTACAGCGCCTCCATCGGAGGAATCGCCACCCTGACAGGAACCGCACCAA
ACCTGGTGCTGCAGGGACAGATCAATTCTCTGTTCCCCCAGAACGGCAATGTGGTGAACTTTGCCTCTTG
GTTCAGCTTTGCCTTCCCTACCATGGTCATCCTGCTGCTGCTGGCCTGGCTGTGGCTGCAGATCCTGTTC
CTGGGCTTTAACTTCAGGAAGAATTTTGGCATCGGCGAGAAGATGCAGGAGCAGCAGCAGGCCGCCTATT
GCGTGATCCAGACAGAGCACCGCCTGCTGGGCCCAATGACCTTCGCCGAGAAGGCCATCTCCATCCTGTT
CGTGATCCTGGTGCTGCTGTGGTTTACAAGGGAGCCCGGCTTCTTTCTGGGCTGGGGCAACCTGGCCTTT
CCTAATGCCAAGGGCGAGTCCATGGTGTCTGACGGCACAGTGGCCATCTTTATCGGCATCATCATGTTCA
TCATCCCAAGCAAGTTTCCCGGCCTGACCCAGGACCCCGAGAATCCTGGCAAGCTGAAGGCCCCTCTGGG
CCTGCTGGATTGGAAGACAGTGAACCAGAAGATGCCATGGAATATCGTGCTGCTGCTGGGAGGAGGATAC
GCACTGGCCAAGGGAAGCGAGCGGAGCGGACTGTCTGAGTGGCTGGGCAATAAGCTGACCCCACTGCAGT
CCGTGCCAGCACCAGCAATCGCAATCATCCTGTCTCTGCTGGTGGCCACATTCACCGAGTGCACAAGCAA
CGTGGCCACCACAACCATCTTTCTGCCAATCCTGGCCAGCATGGCACAGGCAATCTGCCTGCACCCACTG
TATGTGATGCTGCCTTGTACACTGGCCACCTCCCTGGCCTTCATGCTGCCAGTGGCAACCCCACCTAACG
CCATCGTGTTTTCTTTCGGCGACCTGAAGGTGCTGGATATGGCCCGGGCCGGCTTTCTGCTGAACATCAT
CGGCGTGCTGATCATCGCCCTGGCCATCAATAGCTGGGGCATCCCACTGTTTAGCCTGCACTCCTTCCCC
TCTTGGGCCCAGTCCAACACAACCGCCCAGTGTCTGCCCTCTCTGGCCAATACAACCACACCTAGCCCAT
AAGACCCAGCTTTCTTGTACAAAGTTGGCATTATAAGAAAGCATTGCTTATCAATTTGTTGCAACGAACA
GGTCACTATCAGTCAAAATAAAATCATTATTTGCCATCCAGCTGATATCCCCTATAGTGAGTCGTATTAC
ATGGTCATAGCTGTTTCCTGGCAGCTCTGGCCCGTGTCTCAAAATCTCTGATGTTACATTGCACAAGATA
AAAATATATCATCATGAACAATAAAACTGTCTGCTTACATAAACAGTAATACAAGGGGTGTTATGAGCCA
TATTCAACGGGAAACGTCGAGGCCGCGATTAAATTCCAACATGGATGCTGATTTATATGGGTATAAATGG
GCTCGCGATAATGTCGGGCAATCAGGTGCGACAATCTATCGCTTGTATGGGAAGCCCGATGCGCCAGAGT
TGTTTCTGAAACATGGCAAAGGTAGCGTTGCCAATGATGTTACAGATGAGATGGTCAGACTAAACTGGCT
GACGGAATTTATGCCTCTTCCGACCATCAAGCATTTTATCCGTACTCCTGATGATGCATGGTTACTCACC
ACTGCGATCCCCGGAAAAACAGCATTCCAGGTATTAGAAGAATATCCTGATTCAGGTGAAAATATTGTTG
ATGCGCTGGCAGTGTTCCTGCGCCGGTTGCATTCGATTCCTGTTTGTAATTGTCCTTTTAACAGCGATCG
CGTATTTCGTCTCGCTCAGGCGCAATCACGAATGAATAACGGTTTGGTTGATGCGAGTGATTTTGATGAC
GAGCGTAATGGCTGGCCTGTTGAACAAGTCTGGAAAGAAATGCATAAACTTTTGCCATTCTCACCGGATT
CAGTCGTCACTCATGGTGATTTCTCACTTGATAACCTTATTTTTGACGAGGGGAAATTAATAGGTTGTAT
TGATGTTGGACGAGTCGGAATCGCAGACCGATACCAGGATCTTGCCATCCTATGGAACTGCCTCGGTGAG
TTTTCTCCTTCATTACAGAAACGGCTTTTTCAAAAATATGGTATTGATAATCCTGATATGAATAAATTGC
AGTTTCATTTGATGCTCGATGAGTTTTTCTAATCAGAATTGGTTAATTGGTTGTAACACTGGCAGAGCAT
TACGCTGACTTGACGGGACGGCGCAAGCTCATGACCAAAATCCCTTAACGTGAGTTACGCGTCGTTCCAC
TGAGCGTCAGACCCCGTAGAAAAGATCAAAGGATCTTCTTGAGATCCTTTTTTTCTGCGCGTAATCTGCT
GCTTGCAAACAAAAAAACCACCGCTACCAGCGGTGGTTTGTTTGCCGGATCAAGAGCTACCAACTCTTTT
TCCGAAGGTAACTGGCTTCAGCAGAGCGCAGATACCAAATACTGTTCTTCTAGTGTAGCCGTAGTTAGGC
CACCACTTCAAGAACTCTGTAGCACCGCCTACATACCTCGCTCTGCTAATCCTGTTACCAGTGGCTGCTG
CCAGTGGCGATAAGTCGTGTCTTACCGGGTTGGACTCAAGACGATAGTTACCGGATAAGGCGCAGCGGTC
GGGCTGAACGGGGGGTTCGTGCACACAGCCCAGCTTGGAGCGAACGACCTACACCGAACTGAGATACCTA
CAGCGTGAGCTATGAGAAAGCGCCACGCTTCCCGAAGGGAGAAAGGCGGACAGGTATCCGGTAAGCGGCA
GGGTCGGAACAGGAGAGCGCACGAGGGAGCTTCCAGGGGGAAACGCCTGGTATCTTTATAGTCCTGTCGG
GTTTCGCCACCTCTGACTTGAGCGTCGATTTTTGTGATGCTCGTCAGGGGGGCGGAGCCTATGGAAAAAC
GCCAGCAACGCGGCCTTTTTACGGTTCCTGGCCTTTTGCTGGCCTTTTGCTCACATGTT
Features (pLannotate 1.2.2; 10 found; start..end, strand, type, name):
    121..213     +  CDS            lacI (fragment): lac repressor; lacI; The lac repressor binds to the lac operator to inhibit transcription in E. coli. This inhibition can be relieved by adding lactose or isopropyl-β-D-thiogalactopyranoside (IPTG).
    268..295     -  terminator     rrnB T2 terminator: transcription terminator T2 from the E. coli rrnB gene
    427..470     +  terminator     rrnB T1 terminator: Escherichia coli rrnB; transcription terminator T1 from the E. coli rrnB gene
    517..553     -  CDS            lacZα (fragment): LacZα fragment of β-galactosidase; lacZ fragment
    569..668     +  protein_bind   attL1: mutant version of attL; recombination site for the Gateway® LR reaction LR Clonase™
    674..2449    +  CDS            SLC13A2: S13A2_HUMAN - Also known as NADC1, SDCT1. Experimental evidence at protein level: Swiss-Prot protein existence level 1. Cotransport of sodium ions and dicarboxylates such as succinate and citrate. From Homo sapiens (Human).
   2454..2553    -  protein_bind   attL2: mutant version of attL; recombination site for the Gateway® LR reaction LR Clonase™
   2571..2589    -  promoter       T7 promoter: promoter for bacteriophage T7 RNA polymerase
   2723..3532    +  CDS            KanR: aminoglycoside phosphotransferase; aph(3')-Ia; confers resistance to kanamycin in bacteria or G418 (Geneticin®) in eukaryotes
   3679..4267    +  rep_origin     ori: high-copy-number ColE1/pMB1/pBR322/pUC origin of replication
