>Addgene plasmid #161087 | pDONR221-SLC13A2_STOP | analyzer sequence | sequence record 312108
CTTTCCTGCGTTATCCCCTGATTCTGTGGATAACCGTATTACCGCCTTTGAGTGAGCTGATACCGCTCGC
CGCAGCCGAACGACCGAGCGCAGCGAGTCAGTGAGCGAGGAAGCGGAAGAGCGCCCAATACGCAAACCGC
CTCTCCCCGCGCGTTGGCCGATTCATTAATGCAGCTGGCACGACAGGTTTCCCGACTGGAAAGCGGGCAG
TGAGCGCAACGCAATTAATACGCGTACCGCTAGCCAGGAAGAGTTTGTAGAAACGCAAAAAGGCCATCCG
TCAGGATGGCCTTCTGCTTAGTTTGATGCCTGGCAGTTTATGGCGGGCGTCCTGCCCGCCACCCTCCGGG
CCGTTGCTTCACAACGTTCAAATCCGCTCCCGGCGGATTTGTCCTACTCAGGAGAGCGTTCACCGACAAA
CAACAGATAAAACGAAAGGCCCAGTCTTCCGACTGAGCCTTTCGTTTTATTTGATGCCTGGCAGTTCCCT
ACTCTCGCGTTAACGCTAGCATGGATGTTTTCCCAGTCACGACGTTGTAAAACGACGGCCAGTCTTAAGC
TCGGGCCCCAAATAATGATTTTATTTTGACTGATAGTGACCTGTTCGTTGCAACACATTGATGAGCAATG
CTTTTTTATAATGCCAACTTTGTACAAAAAAGCAGGCTCCACCATGGCAACCTGCTGGCAGGCCCTGTGG
GCATACCGGTCTTATCTGATCGTGTTCTTTGTGCCTATCCTGCTGCTGCCACTGCCCATCCTGGTGCCAA
GCAAGGAGGCCTACTGCGCCTATGCCATCATCCTGATGGCCCTGTTCTGGTGTACAGAGGCCCTGCCACT
GGCAGTGACCGCCCTGTTTCCTCTGATCCTGTTCCCAATGATGGGAATCGTGGACGCATCCGAGGTGGCA
GTGGAGTACCTGAAGGATTCTAACCTGCTGTTCTTTGGAGGACTGCTGGTGGCAATCGCAGTGGAGCACT
GGAATCTGCACAAGCGGATCGCCCTGAGAGTGCTGCTGATCGTGGGCGTGCGGCCTGCACCACTGATCCT
GGGCTTTATGCTGGTGACCGCCTTCCTGAGCATGTGGATCTCCAACACCGCCACATCCGCCATGATGGTG
CCAATTGCTCACGCTGTTCTGGATCAGCTGCACAGCTCCCAGGCCTCTAGCAATGTGGAGGAGGGCTCTA
ACAATCCCACCTTCGAGCTGCAGGAGCCCAGCCCTCAGAAGGAGGTGACAAAGCTGGATAACGGACAGGC
CCTGCCTGTGACCAGCGCCTCCTCTGAGGGAAGAGCACACCTGTCCCAGAAGCACCTGCACCTGACACAG
TGCATGTCCCTGTGCGTGTGCTACAGCGCCTCCATCGGAGGAATCGCCACCCTGACAGGAACCGCACCAA
ACCTGGTGCTGCAGGGACAGATCAATTCTCTGTTCCCCCAGAACGGCAATGTGGTGAACTTTGCCTCTTG
GTTCAGCTTTGCCTTCCCTACCATGGTCATCCTGCTGCTGCTGGCCTGGCTGTGGCTGCAGATCCTGTTC
CTGGGCTTTAACTTCAGGAAGAATTTTGGCATCGGCGAGAAGATGCAGGAGCAGCAGCAGGCCGCCTATT
GCGTGATCCAGACAGAGCACCGCCTGCTGGGCCCAATGACCTTCGCCGAGAAGGCCATCTCCATCCTGTT
CGTGATCCTGGTGCTGCTGTGGTTTACAAGGGAGCCCGGCTTCTTTCTGGGCTGGGGCAACCTGGCCTTT
CCTAATGCCAAGGGCGAGTCCATGGTGTCTGACGGCACAGTGGCCATCTTTATCGGCATCATCATGTTCA
TCATCCCAAGCAAGTTTCCCGGCCTGACCCAGGACCCCGAGAATCCTGGCAAGCTGAAGGCCCCTCTGGG
CCTGCTGGATTGGAAGACAGTGAACCAGAAGATGCCATGGAATATCGTGCTGCTGCTGGGAGGAGGATAC
GCACTGGCCAAGGGAAGCGAGCGGAGCGGACTGTCTGAGTGGCTGGGCAATAAGCTGACCCCACTGCAGT
CCGTGCCAGCACCAGCAATCGCAATCATCCTGTCTCTGCTGGTGGCCACATTCACCGAGTGCACAAGCAA
CGTGGCCACCACAACCATCTTTCTGCCAATCCTGGCCAGCATGGCACAGGCAATCTGCCTGCACCCACTG
TATGTGATGCTGCCTTGTACACTGGCCACCTCCCTGGCCTTCATGCTGCCAGTGGCAACCCCACCTAACG
CCATCGTGTTTTCTTTCGGCGACCTGAAGGTGCTGGATATGGCCCGGGCCGGCTTTCTGCTGAACATCAT
CGGCGTGCTGATCATCGCCCTGGCCATCAATAGCTGGGGCATCCCACTGTTTAGCCTGCACTCCTTCCCC
TCTTGGGCCCAGTCCAACACAACCGCCCAGTGTCTGCCCTCTCTGGCCAATACAACCACACCTAGCCCAT
AAGACCCAGCTTTCTTGTACAAAGTTGGCATTATAAGAAAGCATTGCTTATCAATTTGTTGCAACGAACA
GGTCACTATCAGTCAAAATAAAATCATTATTTGCCATCCAGCTGATATCCCCTATAGTGAGTCGTATTAC
ATGGTCATAGCTGTTTCCTGGCAGCTCTGGCCCGTGTCTCAAAATCTCTGATGTTACATTGCACAAGATA
AAATAATATCATCATGAACAATAAAACTGTCTGCTTACATAAACAGTAATACAAGGGGTGTTATGAGCCA
TATTCAACGGGAAACGTCGAGGCCGCGATTAAATTCCAACATGGATGCTGATTTATATGGGTATAAATGG
GCTCGCGATAATGTCGGGCAATCAGGTGCGACAATCTATCGCTTGTATGGGAAGCCCGATGCGCCAGAGT
TGTTTCTGAAACATGGCAAAGGTAGCGTTGCCAATGATGTTACAGATGAGATGGTCAGACTAAACTGGCT
GACGGAATTTATGCCTCTTCCGACCATCAAGCATTTTATCCGTACTCCTGATGATGCATGGTTACTCACC
ACTGCGATCCCCGGAAAAACAGCATTCCAGGTATTAGAAGAATATCCTGATTCAGGTGAAAATATTGTTG
ATGCGCTGGCAGTGTTCCTGCGCCGGTTGCATTCGATTCCTGTTTGTAATTGTCCTTTTAACAGCGATCG
CGTATTTCGTCTCGCTCAGGCGCAATCACGAATGAATAACGGTTTGGTTGATGCGAGTGATTTTGATGAC
GAGCGTAATGGCTGGCCTGTTGAACAAGTCTGGAAAGAAATGCATAAACTTTTGCCATTCTCACCGGATT
CAGTCGTCACTCATGGTGATTTCTCACTTGATAACCTTATTTTTGACGAGGGGAAATTAATAGGTTGTAT
TGATGTTGGACGAGTCGGAATCGCAGACCGATACCAGGATCTTGCCATCCTATGGAACTGCCTCGGTGAG
TTTTCTCCTTCATTACAGAAACGGCTTTTTCAAAAATATGGTATTGATAATCCTGATATGAATAAATTGC
AGTTTCATTTGATGCTCGATGAGTTTTTCTAATCAGAATTGGTTAATTGGTTGTAACACTGGCAGAGCAT
TACGCTGACTTGACGGGACGGCGCAAGCTCATGACCAAAATCCCTTAACGTGAGTTACGCGTCGTTCCAC
TGAGCGTCAGACCCCGTAGAAAAGATCAAAGGATCTTCTTGAGATCCTTTTTTTCTGCGCGTAATCTGCT
GCTTGCAAACAAAAAAACCACCGCTACCAGCGGTGGTTTGTTTGCCGGATCAAGAGCTACCAACTCTTTT
TCCGAAGGTAACTGGCTTCAGCAGAGCGCAGATACCAAATACTGTTCTTCTAGTGTAGCCGTAGTTAGGC
CACCACTTCAAGAACTCTGTAGCACCGCCTACATACCTCGCTCTGCTAATCCTGTTACCAGTGGCTGCTG
CCAGTGGCGATAAGTCGTGTCTTACCGGGTTGGACTCAAGACGATAGTTACCGGATAAGGCGCAGCGGTC
GGGCTGAACGGGGGGTTCGTGCACACAGCCCAGCTTGGAGCGAACGACCTACACCGAACTGAGATACCTA
CAGCGTGAGCTATGAGAAAGCGCCACGCTTCCCGAAGGGAGAAAGGCGGACAGGTATCCGGTAAGCGGCA
GGGTCGGAACAGGAGAGCGCACGAGGGAGCTTCCAGGGGGAAACGCCTGGTATCTTTATAGTCCTGTCGG
GTTTCGCCACCTCTGACTTGAGCGTCGATTTTTGTGATGCTCGTCAGGGGGGCGGAGCCTATGGAAAAAC
GCCAGCAACGCGGCCTTTTTACGGTTCCTGGCCTTTTGCTGGCCTTTTGCTCACATGTT
Features (pLannotate 1.2.2; 10 found; start..end, strand, type, name):
    121..213     +  CDS            lacI (fragment): lac repressor; lacI; The lac repressor binds to the lac operator to inhibit transcription in E. coli. This inhibition can be relieved by adding lactose or isopropyl-β-D-thiogalactopyranoside (IPTG).
    268..295     -  terminator     rrnB T2 terminator: transcription terminator T2 from the E. coli rrnB gene
    427..470     +  terminator     rrnB T1 terminator: Escherichia coli rrnB; transcription terminator T1 from the E. coli rrnB gene
    517..553     -  CDS            lacZα (fragment): LacZα fragment of β-galactosidase; lacZ fragment
    569..668     +  protein_bind   attL1: mutant version of attL; recombination site for the Gateway® LR reaction LR Clonase™
    674..2449    +  CDS            SLC13A2: S13A2_HUMAN - Also known as NADC1, SDCT1. Experimental evidence at protein level: Swiss-Prot protein existence level 1. Cotransport of sodium ions and dicarboxylates such as succinate and citrate. From Homo sapiens (Human).
   2454..2553    -  protein_bind   attL2: mutant version of attL; recombination site for the Gateway® LR reaction LR Clonase™
   2571..2589    -  promoter       T7 promoter: promoter for bacteriophage T7 RNA polymerase
   2723..3532    +  CDS            KanR: aminoglycoside phosphotransferase; aph(3')-Ia; confers resistance to kanamycin in bacteria or G418 (Geneticin®) in eukaryotes
   3679..4267    +  rep_origin     ori: high-copy-number ColE1/pMB1/pBR322/pUC origin of replication
