[The description below was written by a language model from this plasmid's Addgene catalogue record and pLannotate feature annotations shown in this document.]
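Description:
pDONR221-SLC13A2_STOP is a Gateway entry clone built on the pDONR221 backbone, carrying a codon-optimized open reading frame for human SLC13A2 (also called NaDC-1, NADC1 or SDCT1), a transporter that cotransports sodium ions with dicarboxylates such as succinate and citrate. It is propagated in E. coli as a high-copy plasmid from a ColE1/pUC-type origin and is selected with kanamycin through an aminoglycoside phosphotransferase (KanR) gene. The sequenced plasmid is about 4.3 kb, consistent with the roughly 2.55 kb backbone plus a 1.8 kb insert.

The ORF lies between attL1 and attL2 sites, the recombination sites used by LR Clonase to transfer an insert directionally into any attR-containing destination vector. Although the catalogue lists the vector type as mammalian expression, the feature table shows no eukaryotic promoter or polyadenylation signal around the insert, so expression depends on the destination vector chosen. Upstream of attL1 sit the rrnB T1 and T2 transcription terminators, which insulate the insert from read-through transcription in bacteria. A T7 promoter lies just beyond attL2 on the reverse strand, and short annotated lacI and lacZα fragments are backbone remnants that include the M13 priming regions used for sequencing.

This version retains a stop codon at the end of the ORF, so it suits native, untagged or N-terminally tagged expression rather than C-terminal fusions. A companion clone without the stop codon exists for that purpose. The plasmid belongs to a consortium collection of solute carrier clones intended for subcloning into custom expression vectors to study SLC transporters.
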