Addgene plasmid #161087: pDONR221-SLC13A2_STOP
Purpose: Gateway entry clone with codon-optimized ORF sequence for subcloning into custom expression vectors. Contains a STOP codon at the end of the codon-optimized ORF sequence.
Depositing lab: RESOLUTE Consortium & Giulio Superti-Furga. Depositing organization: CeMM Research Center for Molecular Medicine. Publication: The RESOLUTE consortium: unlocking SLC transporters for drug discovery. Superti-Furga G, Lackner D, Wiedmer T, Ingles-Prieto A, Barbosa B, Girardi E, Goldmann U, Gurtl B, Klavins K, Klimek C, Lindinger S, Lineiro-Retes E, Muller AC, Onstein S, Redinger G, Reil D, Sedlyarov V, Wolf G, Crawford M, Everley R, ... Steppan CM. Nat Rev Drug Discov. 2020 Jul;19(7):429-430. doi: 10.1038/d41573-020-00056-6. PubMed 32265506.
Backbone
  Vector backbone: pDONR221
  Backbone manufacturer: ThermoFisher Scientific
  Backbone size w/o insert (bp): 2550
  Vector type: Mammalian Expression
Growth in bacteria
  Bacterial resistance: Kanamycin, 50 μg/mL
  Growth temperature: 37°C
  Growth strain: NEB Stable
  Copy number: High Copy
Gene/Insert
  Gene/Insert name: SLC13A2 (alt name: NaDC-1)
  Species: H. sapiens (human)
  Insert size (bp): 1779
  Entrez Gene: SLC13A2 (a.k.a. NaCT, NADC1, SDCT1, NaDC-1)
  Cloning method: Gateway Cloning
  Sequencing primers: 5′ M13-fwd; 3′ M13-rev
Terms and licenses: Academic/Nonprofit Terms; Industry Terms
Depositor comments: This plasmid contains a STOP codon at the end of the codon-optimized ORF. For the version of this plasmid that does not contain a STOP codon, please see Addgene plasmid 131921 For more information on the full Resolute plasmid collection, please see www.addgene.org/depositor-collections/re-solute/. Please provide your feedback on this plasmid to the RESOLUTE consortium by filling out their RESOLUTE repository feedback form: https://forms.office.com/Pages/ResponsePage.aspx?id=0e05yklzmkS7rjFGQL4N7z4feCLQvEJAmVcOCM_u885UN1JJRko0Ukg4TVQwNTZLOUxPQVJWT1NHUCQlQCN0PWcu
How to cite: pDONR221-SLC13A2_STOP was a gift from RESOLUTE Consortium & Giulio Superti-Furga (Addgene plasmid # 161087 ; http://n2t.net/addgene:161087 ; RRID:Addgene_161087)
