>Addgene plasmid #161087 | pDONR221-SLC13A2_STOP | depositor partial sequence | sequence record 312109 | Codon-optimized ORF of SLC13A2
ATGGCAACCTGCTGGCAGGCCCTGTGGGCATACCGGTCTTATCTGATCGTGTTCTTTGTGCCTATCCTGC
TGCTGCCACTGCCCATCCTGGTGCCAAGCAAGGAGGCCTACTGCGCCTATGCCATCATCCTGATGGCCCT
GTTCTGGTGTACAGAGGCCCTGCCACTGGCAGTGACCGCCCTGTTTCCTCTGATCCTGTTCCCAATGATG
GGAATCGTGGACGCATCCGAGGTGGCAGTGGAGTACCTGAAGGATTCTAACCTGCTGTTCTTTGGAGGAC
TGCTGGTGGCAATCGCAGTGGAGCACTGGAATCTGCACAAGCGGATCGCCCTGAGAGTGCTGCTGATCGT
GGGCGTGCGGCCTGCACCACTGATCCTGGGCTTTATGCTGGTGACCGCCTTCCTGAGCATGTGGATCTCC
AACACCGCCACATCCGCCATGATGGTGCCAATTGCTCACGCTGTTCTGGATCAGCTGCACAGCTCCCAGG
CCTCTAGCAATGTGGAGGAGGGCTCTAACAATCCCACCTTCGAGCTGCAGGAGCCCAGCCCTCAGAAGGA
GGTGACAAAGCTGGATAACGGACAGGCCCTGCCTGTGACCAGCGCCTCCTCTGAGGGAAGAGCACACCTG
TCCCAGAAGCACCTGCACCTGACACAGTGCATGTCCCTGTGCGTGTGCTACAGCGCCTCCATCGGAGGAA
TCGCCACCCTGACAGGAACCGCACCAAACCTGGTGCTGCAGGGACAGATCAATTCTCTGTTCCCCCAGAA
CGGCAATGTGGTGAACTTTGCCTCTTGGTTCAGCTTTGCCTTCCCTACCATGGTCATCCTGCTGCTGCTG
GCCTGGCTGTGGCTGCAGATCCTGTTCCTGGGCTTTAACTTCAGGAAGAATTTTGGCATCGGCGAGAAGA
TGCAGGAGCAGCAGCAGGCCGCCTATTGCGTGATCCAGACAGAGCACCGCCTGCTGGGCCCAATGACCTT
CGCCGAGAAGGCCATCTCCATCCTGTTCGTGATCCTGGTGCTGCTGTGGTTTACAAGGGAGCCCGGCTTC
TTTCTGGGCTGGGGCAACCTGGCCTTTCCTAATGCCAAGGGCGAGTCCATGGTGTCTGACGGCACAGTGG
CCATCTTTATCGGCATCATCATGTTCATCATCCCAAGCAAGTTTCCCGGCCTGACCCAGGACCCCGAGAA
TCCTGGCAAGCTGAAGGCCCCTCTGGGCCTGCTGGATTGGAAGACAGTGAACCAGAAGATGCCATGGAAT
ATCGTGCTGCTGCTGGGAGGAGGATACGCACTGGCCAAGGGAAGCGAGCGGAGCGGACTGTCTGAGTGGC
TGGGCAATAAGCTGACCCCACTGCAGTCCGTGCCAGCACCAGCAATCGCAATCATCCTGTCTCTGCTGGT
GGCCACATTCACCGAGTGCACAAGCAACGTGGCCACCACAACCATCTTTCTGCCAATCCTGGCCAGCATG
GCACAGGCAATCTGCCTGCACCCACTGTATGTGATGCTGCCTTGTACACTGGCCACCTCCCTGGCCTTCA
TGCTGCCAGTGGCAACCCCACCTAACGCCATCGTGTTTTCTTTCGGCGACCTGAAGGTGCTGGATATGGC
CCGGGCCGGCTTTCTGCTGAACATCATCGGCGTGCTGATCATCGCCCTGGCCATCAATAGCTGGGGCATC
CCACTGTTTAGCCTGCACTCCTTCCCCTCTTGGGCCCAGTCCAACACAACCGCCCAGTGTCTGCCCTCTC
TGGCCAATACAACCACACCTAGCCCATAA
